>Addgene plasmid #235902 | pME_Cp_0_4_033_Firefly_luciferase | addgene full sequence | sequence record 476167 | Addgene NGS Result
GGTCTCGAATGGAAGATGCTAAAAATATTAAAAAAGGTCCAGCTCCATTTTATCCATTAGAAGATGGTAC
AGCTGGTGAACAATTACATAAAGCTATGAAACGTTATGCTTTAGTTCCAGGTACAATTGCTTTTACAGAT
GCTCATATTGAAGTTGATATTACATATGCTGAATATTTTGAAATGTCAGTTCGTTTAGCTGAAGCTATGA
AACGTTATGGTTTAAATACAAATCATCGTATTGTTGTTTGTTCAGAAAATTCATTACAATTTTTTATGCC
AGTTTTAGGTGCTTTATTTATTGGTGTTGCTGTTGCTCCAGCTAATGATATTTATAATGAACGTGAATTA
TTAAATTCAATGGGTATTTCACAACCAACAGTTGTTTTTGTTTCAAAAAAAGGTTTACAAAAAATTTTAA
ATGTTCAAAAAAAATTACCAATTATTCAAAAAATTATTATTATGGATTCAAAAACAGATTATCAAGGTTT
TCAATCAATGTATACATTTGTTACATCACATTTACCACCAGGTTTTAATGAATATGATTTTGTTCCAGAA
TCATTTGATCGTGATAAAACAATTGCTTTAATTATGAATTCATCAGGTTCAACAGGTTTACCAAAAGGTG
TTGCTTTACCACATCGTACAGCTTGTGTTCGTTTTTCACATGCTCGTGATCCAATTTTTGGTAATCAAAT
TATTCCAGATACAGCTATTTTATCAGTTGTTCCATTTCATCATGGTTTTGGTATGTTTACAACATTAGGT
TATTTAATTTGTGGTTTTCGTGTTGTTTTAATGTATCGTTTTGAAGAAGAATTATTTTTACGTTCATTAC
AAGATTATAAAATTCAATCAGCTTTATTAGTTCCAACATTATTTTCATTTTTTGCTAAATCAACATTAAT
TGATAAATATGATTTATCAAATTTACATGAAATTGCTTCAGGTGGTGCTCCATTATCAAAAGAAGTTGGT
GAAGCTGTTGCTAAACGTTTTCATTTACCAGGTATTCGTCAAGGTTATGGTTTAACAGAAACAACATCAG
CTATTTTAATTACACCAGAAGGTGATGATAAACCAGGTGCTGTTGGTAAAGTTGTTCCATTTTTTGAAGC
TAAAGTTGTTGATTTAGATACAGGTAAAACATTAGGTGTTAATCAACGTGGTGAATTATGTGTTCGTGGT
CCAATGATTATGTCAGGTTATGTTAATAATCCAGAAGCTACAAATGCTTTAATTGATAAAGATGGTTGGT
TACATTCAGGTGATATTGCTTATTGGGATGAAGATGAACATTTTTTTATTGTTGATCGTTTAAAATCATT
AATTAAATATAAAGGTTATCAAGTTGCTCCAGCTGAATTAGAATCAATTTTATTACAACATCCAAATATT
TTTGATGCTGGTGTTGCTGGTTTACCAGATGATGATGCTGGTGAATTACCAGCTGCTGTTGTTGTTTTAG
AACATGGTAAAACAATGACAGAAAAAGAAATTGTTGATTATGTTGCTTCACAAGTTACAACAGCTAAAAA
ATTACGTGGTGGTGTTGTTTTTGTTGATGAAGTTCCAAAAGGTTTAACAGGTAAATTAGATGCTCGTAAA
ATTCGTGAAATTTTAATTAAAGCTAAAAAAGGTGGTAAAATTGCTGTTGCTTTGAGACCACTCATCGCGA
CTAGTAGCGGCCGCTGCAGTCCGGCAAAAAAGGGCAAGGTGTCACCACCCTGCCCTTTTTCTTTAAAACC
GAAAAGATTACTTCGCGTTATGCAGGCTTCCTCGCTCACTGACTCGCTGCGCTCGGTCGTTCGGCTGCGG
CGAGCGGTATCAGCTCACTCAAAGGCGGTAATACGGTTATCCACAGAATCAGGGGATAACGCAGGAAAGA
ACATGTGAGCAAAAGGCCAGCAAAAGGCCAGGAACCGTAAAAAGGCCGCGTTGCTGGCGTTTTTCCACAG
GCTCCGCCCCCCTGACGAGCATCACAAAAATCGACGCTCAAGTCAGAGGTGGCGAAACCCGACAGGACTA
TAAAGATACCAGGCGTTTCCCCCTGGAAGCTCCCTCGTGCGCTCTCCTGTTCCGACCCTGCCGCTTACCG
GATACCTGTCCGCCTTTCTCCCTTCGGGAAGCGTGGCGCTTTCTCATAGCTCACGCTGTAGGTATCTCAG
TTCGGTGTAGGTCGTTCGCTCCAAGCTGGGCTGTGTGCACGAACCCCCCGTTCAGCCCGACCGCTGCGCC
TTATCCGGTAACTATCGTCTTGAGTCCAACCCGGTAAGACACGACTTATCGCCACTGGCAGCAGCCACTG
GTAACAGGATTAGCAGAGCGAGGTATGTAGGCGGTGCTACAGAGTTCTTGAAGTGGTGGCCTAACTACGG
CTACACTAGAAGAACAGTATTTGGTATCTGCGCTCTGCTGAAGCCAGTTACCTTCGGAAAAAGAGTTGGT
AGCTCTTGATCCGGCAAACAAACCACCGCTGGTAGCGGTGGTTTTTTTGTTTGCAAGCAGCAGATTACGC
GCAGAAAAAAAGGATCTCAAGAAGATCCTTTGATCTTTTCTACGGGGTCTGACGCTCAGTGGAACGAAAA
CTCACGTTAAGGGATTTTGGTCATGAGATTATCAAAAAGGATCTTCACCTAGATCCTTTTAAATTAAAAA
TGAAGTTTTAAATCAATCTAAAGTATATATGAGTAAACTTGGTCTGACAGCTCGAGGCTTGGATTCTCAC
CAATAAAAAACGCCCGGCGGCAACCGAGCGTTCTGAACAAATCCAGATGGAGTTCTGAGGTCATTACTGG
ATCTATCAACAGGAGTCCAAGCGAGCTCGATATCAAATTACGCCCCGCCCTGCCACTCGTCGCAGTACTG
TTGTAATTCATTAAGCATTCTGCCGACATGGAAGCCATCACAAACGGCATGATGAACCTGAATCGCCAGC
GGCATCAGCACCTTGTCGCCTTGCGTATAATATTTGCCCATGGTGAAAACGGGGGCGAAGAAGTTGTCCA
TATTGGCCACGTTTAAATCAAAACTGGTGAAACTCACCCAGGGATTGGCTGATACGAAAAACATATTCTC
AATAAACCCTTTAGGGAAATAGGCCAGGTTTTCACCGTAACACGCCACATCTTGCGAATATATGTGTAGA
AACTGCCGGAAATCGTCGTGGTATTCACTCCAGAGTGATGAAAACGTTTCAGTTTGCTCATGGAAAACGG
TGTAACAAGGGTGAACACTATCCCATATCACCAGCTCACCGTCTTTCATTGCCATACGAAATTCCGGATG
AGCATTCATCAGGCGGGCAAGAATGTGAATAAAGGCCGGATAAAACTTGTGCTTATTTTTCTTTACGGTC
TTTAAAAAGGCCGTAATATCCAGCTGAACGGTCTGGTTATAGGTACATTGAGCAACTGACTGAAATGCCT
CAAAATGTTCTTTACGATGCCATTGGGATATATCAACGGTGGTATATCCAGTGATTTTTTTCTCCATTTT
AGCTTCCTTAGCTCCTGAAAATCTCGATAACTCAAAAAATACGCCCGGTAGTGATCTTATTTCATTATGG
TGAAAGTTGGAACCTCTTACGTGCCCGATCAACTCGAGTGCCACCTGACGTCTAAGAAACCATTATTATC
ATGACATTAACCTATAAAAATAGGCGTATCACGAGGCAGAATTTCAGATAAAAAAAATCCTTAGCTTTCG
CTAAGGATGATTTCTGGAATTCGCGGCCGCTTCTAGAGCGATGAGT
Features (pLannotate 1.2.2; 9 found; start..end, strand, type, name):
      9..1649    +  CDS            LUCI_PHOPY: Experimental evidence at protein level: Swiss-Prot protein existence level 1. Produces green light with a wavelength of 562 nm. From Photinus pyralis (Common eastern firefly) (Lampyris pyralis).
   1680..1699    +  misc_feature   BioBrick suffix: universal suffix for all parts
   1700..1757    +  terminator     his operon terminator: This putative transcriptin terminator from the E. coli his operon has a 2-bp deletion introduced during synthesis. Its efficiency has not been determined.
   1952..2540    -  rep_origin     ori: high-copy-number ColE1/pMB1/pBR322/pUC origin of replication
   2723..2817    -  terminator     lambda t0 terminator: transcription terminator from phage lambda
   2841..3497    -  CDS            cat: CAT_ECOLX - Experimental evidence at protein level: Swiss-Prot protein existence level 1. This enzyme is an effector of chloramphenicol resistance in bacteria. From Escherichia coli. This protein is used as a marker in many commonly used cloning vectors, such as pACYC184.
   3498..3595    -  promoter       cat promoter: promoter of the E. coli cat gene encoding chloramphenicol acetyltransferase
   3681..3724    -  terminator     bacterial terminator: putative bacterial transcription terminator
   3727..3748    +  misc_feature   BioBrick prefix: BioBrick prefix for parts that do not start with "ATG"
