[The description below was written by a language model from this plasmid's Addgene catalogue record and pLannotate feature annotations shown in this document.]
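Description:
pME_Cp_0_4_033_Firefly_luciferase is a small (about 3.8 kb) synthetic-biology part plasmid from a modular cloning toolkit developed for engineering the chloroplast of Chlamydomonas reinhardtii. It is built on the pME_Cp_UAV_GFP acceptor backbone, into which the insert was placed by BsaI-based restriction cloning; both BsaI sites used for insertion were destroyed in the process. The plasmid is maintained in E. coli through a high-copy ColE1/pUC-type origin and is selected with chloramphenicol, with resistance provided by a cat gene driven by its native cat promoter and followed by the lambda t0 terminator. Additional bacterial terminators (a his operon terminator and a putative terminator), together with BioBrick prefix and suffix sequences, flank the insertion site and insulate the part from backbone transcription.

The payload is a roughly 1.65 kb coding sequence for firefly luciferase (Fluc) from Photinus pyralis, described by the depositor as a red-shifted variant that has been codon optimized for Chlamydomonas reinhardtii. The automated annotation matches it to the wild-type green-emitting protein, so the specific changes responsible for the red shift are not evident from the record. No promoter, untranslated regions or chloroplast terminator are annotated around the luciferase, and no chloroplast homology arms or algal selection marker are present, which is consistent with a basic coding-sequence part rather than a ready-to-use expression vector. It is presumably meant to be combined with regulatory parts from the same collection to assemble luminescent reporter cassettes for chloroplast expression, although the record does not spell out the assembly position or downstream workflow.
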