Addgene plasmid #235902: pME_Cp_0_4_033_Firefly_luciferase
Purpose: Firefly luciferase (red-shifted), codon optimized for Chlamydomonas reinhardtii
Depositing lab: Tobias Erb. Depositing organization: Max Planck Institute for Terrestrial Microbiology. Publication: A modular high-throughput approach for advancing synthetic biology in the chloroplast of Chlamydomonas. Inckemann RM, Chotel T, Burgis M, Brinkmann CK, Andreas L, Baumann J, Sharma P, Klose M, Barrett J, Ries F, Paczia N, Glatter T, Mackinder LCM, Willmund F, Erb TJ. Nat Plants. 2025 Nov;11(11):2332-2349. doi: 10.1038/s41477-025-02126-2. Epub 2025 Nov 3. PubMed 41184475.
Backbone
  Vector backbone: pME_Cp_UAV_GFP
  Backbone size w/o insert (bp): 2101
  Vector type: Synthetic Biology
Growth in bacteria
  Bacterial resistance: Chloramphenicol, 25 μg/mL
  Growth temperature: 37°C
  Growth strain: DH5alpha
  Copy number: High Copy
Gene/Insert
  Gene/Insert name: Fluc
  Species: Photinus pyralis
  Insert size (bp): 1655
  Cloning method: Restriction Enzyme; 5′ cloning site BsaI (destroyed during cloning); 3′ cloning site BsaI (destroyed during cloning)
  Sequencing primers: 5′ CGTATCACGAGGCAGAATTTC; 3′ CCTGCATAACGCGAAGTAATC
Terms and licenses: Academic/Nonprofit Terms; Industry Terms: Not Available to Industry
Depositor comments: Please visit https://doi.org/10.1101/2024.05.08.593163 for bioRxiv preprint.
How to cite: pME_Cp_0_4_033_Firefly_luciferase was a gift from Tobias Erb (Addgene plasmid # 235902 ; http://n2t.net/addgene:235902 ; RRID:Addgene_235902)
